Addgene plasmid #185493: pBS-foxd4l1.1
Purpose: ISH probe for X laevis foxd4
Depositing lab: Sally Moody. Depositing organization: George Washington University. Publication: foxD5a, a Xenopus winged helix gene, maintains an immature neural ectoderm via transcriptional repression that is dependent on the C-terminal domain. Sullivan SA, Akers L, Moody SA. Dev Biol. 2001 Apr 15. 232(2):439-57. 10.1006/dbio.2001.0191 PubMed 11401404.
Backbone
  Vector backbone: pBS-sk
  Vector type: In vitro transcription
Growth in bacteria
  Bacterial resistance: Ampicillin, 100 μg/mL
  Growth temperature: 37°C
  Growth strain: DH5alpha
  Copy number: High Copy
Gene/Insert
  Gene/Insert name: foxd4l1.1 S homeolog (alt names: foxd5; foxd5a)
  Species: X. laevis (frog)
  Insert size (bp): 1800
  Cloning method: Restriction Enzyme; 5′ cloning site unknown (unknown if destroyed)
Terms and licenses: Academic/Nonprofit Terms; Industry Terms: Not Available to Industry
Depositor comments: Reference sequence is NM_001088529 Please note: Plasmid contains 4 nucleotide discrepancies just before the poly-A. These discrepancies are not known to affect plasmid function.
How to cite: pBS-foxd4l1.1 was a gift from Sally Moody (Addgene plasmid # 185493 ; http://n2t.net/addgene:185493 ; RRID:Addgene_185493)
