[The description below was written by a language model from this plasmid's Addgene catalogue record and pLannotate feature annotations shown in this document.]
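Description:
pBS-foxd4l1.1 is a pBluescript SK-based in vitro transcription plasmid carrying a Xenopus laevis cDNA for foxd4l1.1, S homeolog (also known as foxd5 or foxd5a), a winged helix/forkhead transcription factor gene. It was deposited as a template for making in situ hybridization probes. The sequenced plasmid is about 4.9 kb. It is propagated in E. coli at high copy from a ColE1/pUC-type origin and selected with ampicillin through the β-lactamase gene and its native promoter. An f1 origin is also present, which allows single-stranded DNA production with helper phage. Remnants of the lac promoter/operator and lacZα region are typical of the Bluescript backbone, and here they are interrupted by the insert.

The insert of roughly 1.8 kb sits in the multiple cloning site between opposing T7 and T3 bacteriophage promoters. The annotated coding sequence spans a little over 1 kb, and the rest of the insert presumably corresponds to untranslated regions, including a poly-A stretch mentioned by the depositor. In the feature table the open reading frame lies on the minus strand, the same orientation as the T3 promoter. T3 polymerase should therefore read in the sense direction, while T7 polymerase would yield the antisense RNA used to detect transcripts. This is inferred from the annotation, as the record does not state which polymerase or linearization site to use, and the 5′ cloning site is listed as unknown. The depositor notes four nucleotide differences from the reference mRNA just upstream of the poly-A, which are not known to affect function. The plasmid is typically used to generate labelled riboprobes for mapping foxd4l1.1 expression in frog embryos, for example in developing neural ectoderm.
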