Features (pLannotate 1.2.2; 14 found; start..end, strand, type, name):
      1..429     +  rep_origin     f1 ori (sequence partly withheld): f1 bacteriophage origin of replication; arrow indicates direction of (+) strand synthesis
    461..618     -  CDS            lacZα (fragment): LacZα fragment of β-galactosidase; lacZ fragment
    621..639     +  promoter       T7 promoter: promoter for bacteriophage T7 RNA polymerase
    648..668     -  misc_feature   MCS (fragment): pBluescript multiple cloning site
   1541..2596    -  CDS            foxd5-a: FXD5A_XENLA - Also known as foxd5a From Xenopus laevis (African clawed frog).
   2682..2742    -  misc_feature   MCS (fragment): pBluescript multiple cloning site
   2755..2773    -  promoter       T3 promoter: promoter for bacteriophage T3 RNA polymerase
   2818..2834    -  protein_bind   lac operator: The lac repressor binds to the lac operator to inhibit transcription in E. coli. This inhibition can be relieved by adding lactose or isopropyl-β-D-thiogalactopyranoside (IPTG). lac repressor encoded by lacI
   2842..2872    -  promoter       lac promoter: promoter for the E. coli lac operon
   2887..2908    -  protein_bind   CAP binding site: CAP binding activates transcription in the presence of cAMP. E. coli catabolite activator protein
   2921..3013    -  CDS            lacI (fragment): lac repressor; lacI; The lac repressor binds to the lac operator to inhibit transcription in E. coli. This inhibition can be relieved by adding lactose or isopropyl-β-D-thiogalactopyranoside (IPTG).
   3196..3784    -  rep_origin     ori: high-copy-number ColE1/pMB1/pBR322/pUC origin of replication
   3955..4815    -  CDS            AmpR: β-lactamase; bla; confers resistance to ampicillin, carbenicillin, and related antibiotics
   4816..4920    -  promoter       AmpR promoter: bla
>Addgene plasmid #185493 | pBS-foxd4l1.1 | addgene full sequence | sequence record 366338 | Addgene NGS Result
[124 nt withheld, positions 1-124]
C
[91 nt withheld, positions 126-216]
A
[49 nt withheld, positions 218-266]
CCTTTGACGTTGGAGTCCACGTTCTTT
[37 nt withheld, positions 294-330]
ACCCTATCTCGGTCTATTCTTTTGATTTATAAGGGATTTTGCCGATTTCGGCCTATTGGTTAAAAAATGA
GCTGATTTAACAAAAATTTAACGCGAATTTTAACAAAATATTAACGCTTACAATTTGCCATTCGCCATTC
AGGCTGCGCAACTGTTGGGAAGGGCGATCGGTGCGGGCCTCTTCGCTATTACGCCAGCTGGCGAAAGGGG
GATGTGCTGCAAGGCGATTAAGTTGGGTAACGCCAGGGTTTTCCCAGTCACGACGTTGTAAAACGACGGC
CAGTGAATTGTAATACGACTCACTATAGGGCGAATTGGGTACCGGGCCCCCCCTCGAGTTTTTTTTTTTT
TTTTTTTTTTTTTTTTTTTTTTTTTTTTTTTTTTTTTTTTTTTTTTTTTTTTTTTTTTTTTTTTTTTTTT
TTTTTTTTTTTTTTTTTTTTTTTTTTTTTTTTTTTTTTTTTTTTTTTTTTTTTTTTTTTTTTTTTTTTTT
TTTTTTTTTTTTTTTTTTTTTTTTTTTTTTTTTTTTTTTTTTTTTTTTTTTTTTTTTTTTTTTTTTTTTT
TTTTTTTTTTTTTTTTTTTTTTTTTTTTTTTTTTTTTTTTTTTTTTTTTTTTTTTTTTTTTGTATATTCA
GGTGAATTATTTTATTTAGCATAAGTAGACTGAAAAGTTGCAATAACTTTTATAATAAATAGTTGAATAG
ATTACATTTCTATTTACATTATATATTAACAGTAAAATAAGACAAAACAAAAGGATGGCGTTACAAAACT
GCATACCCGTTGCCCACTGGGGCCAAGTGACATCCTAAGCCATCCTAAGCCACAATTTCACACACATATA
CATAAAATCCATAGTGATTCAAGCGTAATTCAAGCCTCCAGCAGCACATGTGCCACGTTTGGGTTGTCAT
ACAAGTACATATGACTGTCTGGTTATGTATAACCAGCGGTCCTCTAGCTGTTATTGAACTGCAACTTCCG
TCCTTCCCGGACAACCTTGTAATTTAGGGGGTGCTAGAAATTTTACTTTAGTACAAAGTGGAGGGTCACA
GATTGGATAACCTTGTCTTCGACAATAAATAAAAAATAAAATTAAAGTCTTTGGATTTGGACACAAGAAG
GTCCTAGTTGTAGAATCCATGAGCAATAACATATTAAGAAAATGGGAGGGCAGTACTGGAGTTGTATGAG
ACCCAAAGTCACTTACTTCAGTAACACCCAGGGAATTGTATGAGGTTGTATTGCCTGGCACCCTGAGTAT
TGGCTAGCAGAGGGCCAGTGGATAAGTTAAGCACAGCTGGGAGAAGGCAGGAACTTGGCCTCTGGAATAC
ATGATTATAGTTCCAGTGTGAGTTGAAGCTTTGAATATTTGGCTCTGGCTCCTTGGGTTTCCTCATGATG
TTCTCAATACTGAATGAACATTTGCTCTGTGAATTATTGGGATGGTTATCAGCATCCTGGGCTTTAAAAC
CCCTGTGTACCCCCTGGGCAGGGTAAGAAACCTTCCTCTTTATGTCTGGGTAGGGTGCAAGGTGAGTTGA
CATGGGCAAGGTCTCTGGTATTGCCATGCATGTCAGTGAAGTCTGCTGGAGCACTGGCTGAGGTTGGATA
GCACTGTAGGGTCTGTAGTAAGGCAGAGAGTTGTACATCATGAGTCCATCCTTAAAGAACTCCTGTTGGT
GCCTCTTAAACCTTTTCCTCCTTCTAAGGAAGCTTCCGTTATCAAACATGTCCTCAGAAGCAGGGTCCAG
TGTCCAATAATTGCCTTTTCCTGGATTTCCTGGTTCCCGTGGTATTTTAATAAAGCAGTCATTAAGGGAC
AGGTTGTGCCTGATGGAATTCTGCCAAGCAGGGAACTTGTCCTTGTAGTAAGGGAACTTGCTGCTGATAA
AATCACAGATGCCACTGAGAGTCAGTTTCTTGTGGGGACTCTGCAGGATAGCCATGGTGATTAGAGCAAT
GTAAGAGTAAGGAGGCTTTACCAGAGTCCTTTTGGCTTTGCTACCAGTTGGGGTGGTTGAGGAGTCTTTA
GAAGTACCTCCTTCACTCTCTCCAGAGGAATCACTCTCACTTTCAGTGCAGCTGAGCTTGGAAGGACTCA
GCATCTCACTGTCCCCCATCACTGAATGTGTGGGCTGTAGGTAAAAGTGTGACTTTAGGCTGCAGGGATC
ATCTTCTCCAAGAATATCAATTTCATCCTCCTCATCAGAAAGTCCTGCATAATCCTGGGGGTGATGATGG
GCACCAGACTCCTGGCTAAAGCTCATTGTTAGCACTAATGCTTGGTTGGCAGTAAGTAGTAGACAGCAGG
ATCTCCAGTGAGAGTTGTGCTTCCCCACTGCTCTCTCGTGCCGAATTCCTGCAGCCCGGGGGATCCACTA
GTTCTAGAGCGGCCGCCACCGCGGTGGAGCTCCAGCTTTTGTTCCCTTTAGTGAGGGTTAATTTCGAGCT
TGGCGTAATCATGGTCATAGCTGTTTCCTGTGTGAAATTGTTATCCGCTCACAATTCCACACAACATACG
AGCCGGAAGCATAAAGTGTAAAGCCTGGGGTGCCTAATGAGTGAGCTAACTCACATTAATTGCGTTGCGC
TCACTGCCCGCTTTCCAGTCGGGAAACCTGTCGTGCCAGCTGCATTAATGAATCGGCCAACGCGCGGGGA
GAGGCGGTTTGCGTATTGGGCGCTCTTCCGCTTCCTCGCTCACTGACTCGCTGCGCTCGGTCGTTCGGCT
GCGGCGAGCGGTATCAGCTCACTCAAAGGCGGTAATACGGTTATCCACAGAATCAGGGGATAACGCAGGA
AAGAACATGTGAGCAAAAGGCCAGCAAAAGGCCAGGAACCGTAAAAAGGCCGCGTTGCTGGCGTTTTTCC
ATAGGCTCCGCCCCCCTGACGAGCATCACAAAAATCGACGCTCAAGTCAGAGGTGGCGAAACCCGACAGG
ACTATAAAGATACCAGGCGTTTCCCCCTGGAAGCTCCCTCGTGCGCTCTCCTGTTCCGACCCTGCCGCTT
ACCGGATACCTGTCCGCCTTTCTCCCTTCGGGAAGCGTGGCGCTTTCTCATAGCTCACGCTGTAGGTATC
TCAGTTCGGTGTAGGTCGTTCGCTCCAAGCTGGGCTGTGTGCACGAACCCCCCGTTCAGCCCGACCGCTG
CGCCTTATCCGGTAACTATCGTCTTGAGTCCAACCCGGTAAGACACGACTTATCGCCACTGGCAGCAGCC
ACTGGTAACAGGATTAGCAGAGCGAGGTATGTAGGCGGTGCTACAGAGTTCTTGAAGTGGTGGCCTAACT
ACGGCTACACTAGAAGAACAGTATTTGGTATCTGCGCTCTGCTGAAGCCAGTTACCTTCGGAAAAAGAGT
TGGTAGCTCTTGATCCGGCAAACAAACCACCGCTGGTAGCGGTGGTTTTTTTGTTTGCAAGCAGCAGATT
ACGCGCAGAAAAAAAGGATCTCAAGAAGATCCTTTGATCTTTTCTACGGGGTCTGACGCTCAGTGGAACG
AAAACTCACGTTAAGGGATTTTGGTCATGAGATTATCAAAAAGGATCTTCACCTAGATCCTTTTAAATTA
AAAATGAAGTTTTAAATCAATCTAAAGTATATATGAGTAAACTTGGTCTGACAGTTACCAATGCTTAATC
AGTGAGGCACCTATCTCAGCGATCTGTCTATTTCGTTCATCCATAGTTGCCTGACTCCCCGTCGTGTAGA
TAACTACGATACGGGAGGGCTTACCATCTGGCCCCAGTGCTGCAATGATACCGCGAGACCCACGCTCACC
GGCTCCAGATTTATCAGCAATAAACCAGCCAGCCGGAAGGGCCGAGCGCAGAAGTGGTCCTGCAACTTTA
TCCGCCTCCATCCAGTCTATTAATTGTTGCCGGGAAGCTAGAGTAAGTAGTTCGCCAGTTAATAGTTTGC
GCAACGTTGTTGCCATTGCTACAGGCATCGTGGTGTCACGCTCGTCGTTTGGTATGGCTTCATTCAGCTC
CGGTTCCCAACGATCAAGGCGAGTTACATGATCCCCCATGTTGTGCAAAAAAGCGGTTAGCTCCTTCGGT
CCTCCGATCGTTGTCAGAAGTAAGTTGGCCGCAGTGTTATCACTCATGGTTATGGCAGCACTGCATAATT
CTCTTACTGTCATGCCATCCGTAAGATGCTTTTCTGTGACTGGTGAGTACTCAACCAAGTCATTCTGAGA
ATAGTGTATGCGGCGACCGAGTTGCTCTTGCCCGGCGTCAATACGGGATAATACCGCGCCACATAGCAGA
ACTTTAAAAGTGCTCATCATTGGAAAACGTTCTTCGGGGCGAAAACTCTCAAGGATCTTACCGCTGTTGA
GATCCAGTTCGATGTAACCCACTCGTGCACCCAACTGATCTTCAGCATCTTTTACTTTCACCAGCGTTTC
TGGGTGAGCAAAAACAGGAAGGCAAAATGCCGCAAAAAAGGGAATAAGGGCGACACGGAAATGTTGAATA
CTCATACTCTTCCTTTTTCAATATTATTGAAGCATTTATCAGGGTTATTGTCTCATGAGCGGATACATAT
TTGAATGTATTTAGAAAAATAAACAAATAGGGGTTCCGCGCACATTTCCCCGAAAAGTGCCACCTG
