>Addgene plasmid #185493 | pBS-foxd4l1.1 | depositor partial sequence | sequence record 366324 | PBSFoxd4l1.1-M13R
NNNNNNNNNNNNTNNNCCTNNCTNNNGGGAACNAAAGCTGGAGCTCCACCGCGGTGGCGGCCGCTCTAGA
ACTAGTGGATCCCCCGGGCTGCAGGAATTCGGCACGAGAGAGCAGTGGGGAAGCACAACTCTCACTGGAG
ATCCTGCTGTCTACTACTTACTGCCAACCAAGCATTAGTGCTAACAATGAGCTTTAGCCAGGAGTCTGGT
GCCCATCATCACCCCCAGGATTATGCAGGACTTTCTGATGAGGAGGATGAAATTGATATTCTTGGAGAAG
ATGATCCCTGCAGCCTAAAGTCACACTTTTACCTACAGCCCACACATTCAGTGATGGGGGACAGTGAGAT
GCTGAGTCCTTCCAAGCTCAGCTGCACTGAAAGTGAGAGTGATTCCTCTGGAGAGAGTGAAGGAGGTACT
TCTAAAGACTCCTCAACCACCCCAACTGGTAGCAAAGCCAAAAGGACTCTGGTAAAGCCTCCTTACTCTT
ACATTGCTCTAATCACCATGGCTATCCTGCAGAGTCCCCACAAGAAACTGACTCTCAGTGGCATCTGTGA
TTTTATCAGCAGCAAGTTCCCTTACTACAAGGACAAGTTCCCTGCTTGGCAGAATTCCATCAGGCACAAC
CTGTCCCTTAATGACTGCTTTATTAAAATACCACGGGAACCAGGAAATCCAGGAAAAGGCAATTATTGGA
CACTGGACCCTGCTTCTGAGGACATGTTTGATAACGGAAGCTTCCTTAGAAGGAGGAAAAGGTTTAAGAG
GCACCAACAGGAGTTCTTTAAGGATGGACTCATGATGTACAACTCTCTGCCTTACTACAGACCCTACAGT
GCTATCCAACCTCAGCCAGTGCTCCAGCAGACTTCACTGACATGCATGGCAATACCANAGACCTTGCCCA
TGTCAACTCACCTTGCACCTACCANACATAAAGAGGANGNTTCTTACCCTGCCCAGGGGTACACAGGGGT
TTTAAAGCCCAGGANGCTGATAACCATCCCAATAATTCACAGA
