>Addgene plasmid #185493 | pBS-foxd4l1.1 | depositor partial sequence | sequence record 366325 | PBS-Foxd4l1.1-T3
NNNNNNNNGNNNNNGCNNGNCGCTCTANAANTAGTGGATCCCCCGGGCTGCAGGAATTCGGCACGAGAGA
GCAGTGGGGAAGCACAACTCTCACTGGAGATCCTGCTGTCTACTACTTACTGCCAACCAAGCATTAGTGC
TAACAATGAGCTTTAGCCAGGAGTCTGGTGCCCATCATCACCCCCAGGATTATGCAGGACTTTCTGATGA
GGAGGATGAAATTGATATTCTTGGAGAAGATGATCCCTGCAGCCTAAAGTCACACTTTTACCTACAGCCC
ACACATTCAGTGATGGGGGACAGTGAGATGCTGAGTCCTTCCAAGCTCAGCTGCACTGAAAGTGAGAGTG
ATTCCTCTGGAGAGAGTGAAGGAGGTACTTCTAAAGACTCCTCAACCACCCCAACTGGTAGCAAAGCCAA
AAGGACTCTGGTAAAGCCTCCTTACTCTTACATTGCTCTAATCACCATGGCTATCCTGCAGAGTCCCCAC
AAGAAACTGACTCTCAGTGGCATCTGTGATTTTATCAGCAGCAAGTTCCCTTACTACAAGGACAAGTTCC
CTGCTTGGCAGAATTCCATCAGGCACAACCTGTCCCTTAATGACTGCTTTATTAAAATACCACGGGAACC
AGGAAATCCAGGAAAAGGCAATTATTGGACACTGGACCCTGCTTCTGAGGACATGTTTGATAACGGAAGC
TTCCTTAGAAGGAGGAAAAGGTTTAAGAGGCACCAACAGGAGTTCTTTAAGGATGGACTCATGATGTACA
ACTCTCTGCCTTACTACAGACCCTACAGTGCTATCCAACCTCAGCCAGTGCTCCAGCAGACTTCACTGAC
ATGCATGGCAATACCAGAGACCTTGCCCATGTCAACTCACCTTGCACCCTACCCAGACATAAAGAGGAAG
NNTTCTTACCCTGCCCAGGGGGTACACAGGGGTTTTAAAGCCCAGGATGCTGATAACCATNNNN
